Addgene plasmid #15359: FLAG-FLJ90652
Depositing lab: Joan Conaway & Ronald Conaway. Depositing organization: Stowers Institute for Medical Research. Publication: A mammalian chromatin remodeling complex with similarities to the yeast INO80 complex. Jin J, Cai Y, Yao T, Gottschalk AJ, Florens L, Swanson SK, Gutierrez JL, Coleman MK, Workman JL, Mushegian A, Washburn MP, Conaway RC, Conaway JW. J Biol Chem. 2005 Dec 16. 280(50):41207-12. 10.1074/jbc.M509128200 PubMed 16230350.
Backbone
  Vector backbone: pcDNA5 FRT
  Backbone size w/o insert (bp): 5070
  Vector type: Mammalian Expression
Growth in bacteria
  Bacterial resistance: Ampicillin, 100 μg/mL
  Growth temperature: 37°C
  Growth strain: DH5alpha
  Copy number: High Copy
Gene/Insert
  Gene/Insert name: FLJ90652 (alt name: CCDC95)
  Species: H. sapiens (human)
  Insert size (bp): 735
  Entrez Gene: INO80E (a.k.a. CCDC95)
  Tag / fusion protein: FLAG (N terminal on backbone)
  Cloning method: Restriction Enzyme; 5′ cloning site XhoI (not destroyed); 3′ cloning site BamHI (not destroyed)
  Sequencing primers: 5′ T7
Terms and licenses: Academic/Nonprofit Terms; Industry Terms: Not Available to Industry
How to cite: FLAG-FLJ90652 was a gift from Joan Conaway & Ronald Conaway (Addgene plasmid # 15359 ; http://n2t.net/addgene:15359 ; RRID:Addgene_15359)
