[The description below was written by a language model from this plasmid's Addgene catalogue record and pLannotate feature annotations shown in this document.]
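Description:
FLAG-FLJ90652 is a mammalian expression plasmid built on the pcDNA5 FRT backbone that encodes the human protein FLJ90652, also known as CCDC95 and now designated INO80E, a putative regulatory subunit of the INO80 chromatin remodeling complex. The roughly 735 bp open reading frame was cloned between XhoI and BamHI sites, downstream of an N-terminal FLAG epitope carried on the backbone. The annotation software labels this tag as a fragment of 3xFLAG, and its short length is consistent with a single FLAG unit. Expression is driven by the human cytomegalovirus immediate early enhancer and promoter and terminated by the bovine growth hormone polyadenylation signal. A T7 promoter just upstream of the tag serves as a sequencing primer site and could support in vitro transcription. In bacteria the plasmid is maintained at high copy through a ColE1/pUC-type origin and selected with ampicillin via the β-lactamase gene.

The backbone also carries an FRT site placed directly in front of a hygromycin resistance coding sequence followed by an SV40 polyadenylation signal. No complete promoter is annotated upstream of this gene. This fits the usual design of such vectors, in which FLP recombinase inserts the plasmid at a matching genomic FRT site in a suitable host cell line, and hygromycin resistance is then expressed from a promoter at that locus. The arrangement allows single-copy, site-specific stable cell lines to be made. Several short annotated fragments (HIV-1 LTR, SV40 promoter, f1 ori, ble, lacI) appear to be backbone remnants or partial matches rather than functional parts. Given the associated work on a mammalian INO80-like complex, the construct is suited to expressing FLAG-tagged INO80E for anti-FLAG detection or affinity purification of associated proteins.
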