Features (pLannotate 1.2.2; 21 found; start..end, strand, type, name):
     66..445     +  enhancer       CMV enhancer: human cytomegalovirus immediate early enhancer
    446..649     +  promoter       CMV promoter: human cytomegalovirus (CMV) immediate early promoter
    645..678     +  LTR            5' LTR (truncated) (fragment): truncated 5' long terminal repeat (LTR) from HIV-1
    694..712     +  promoter       T7 promoter: promoter for bacteriophage T7 RNA polymerase
    738..761     +  CDS            3xFLAG (fragment): three tandem FLAG® epitope tags
    768..1499    +  CDS            INO80E: IN80E_HUMAN - Also known as CCDC95. Experimental evidence at protein level: Swiss-Prot protein existence level 1. Putative regulatory component of the chromatin remodeling INO80 complex which is involved in transcriptional regulation, DNA replication and probably DNA repair. From Homo sapiens (Human).
   1620..1844    +  polyA_signal   bGH poly(A) signal: bovine growth hormone polyadenylation signal
   1848..1869    +  promoter       SV40 promoter (fragment): SV40 enhancer and early promoter
   1890..2123    +  rep_origin     f1 ori (fragment) (sequence partly withheld): f1 bacteriophage origin of replication; arrow indicates direction of (+) strand synthesis
   2128..2175    +  protein_bind   FRT: FLP-mediated recombination occurs in the 8-bp core sequence TCTAGAAA (Turan and Bode, 2011). FLP recombinase from the Saccharomyces cerevisiae 2μ plasmid
   2183..3205    +  CDS            HygR: aminoglycoside phosphotransferase from E. coli; aph(4)-Ia; confers resistance to hygromycin
   3215..3340    +  CDS            ble (fragment): BLE_KLEPN - Experimental evidence at protein level: Swiss-Prot protein existence level 1. Binding protein with a strong affinity to the bleomycin family of antibiotics. Binds to CL990; an antimitotic-antibiotic compound. From Klebsiella pneumoniae.
   3335..3456    +  polyA_signal   SV40 poly(A) signal: SV40 polyadenylation signal
   3529..3545    -  protein_bind   lac operator: The lac repressor binds to the lac operator to inhibit transcription in E. coli. This inhibition can be relieved by adding lactose or isopropyl-β-D-thiogalactopyranoside (IPTG). lac repressor encoded by lacI
   3553..3583    -  promoter       lac promoter: promoter for the E. coli lac operon
   3598..3619    -  protein_bind   CAP binding site: CAP binding activates transcription in the presence of cAMP. E. coli catabolite activator protein
   3632..3724    -  CDS            lacI (fragment): lac repressor; lacI; The lac repressor binds to the lac operator to inhibit transcription in E. coli. This inhibition can be relieved by adding lactose or isopropyl-β-D-thiogalactopyranoside (IPTG).
   3907..4495    -  rep_origin     ori: high-copy-number ColE1/pMB1/pBR322/pUC origin of replication
   4666..5526    -  CDS            AmpR: β-lactamase; bla; confers resistance to ampicillin, carbenicillin, and related antibiotics
   5527..5631    -  promoter       AmpR promoter: bla
   5690..5742    -  misc_feature   bom (fragment): basis of mobility region from pBR322
>Addgene plasmid #15359 | FLAG-FLJ90652 | addgene full sequence | sequence record 341210 | Addgene NGS Result
GAAGAATCTGCTTAGGGTTAGGCGTTTTGCGCTGCTTCGCGATGTACGGGCCAGATATACGCGTTGACAT
TGATTATTGACTAGTTATTAATAGTAATCAATTACGGGGTCATTAGTTCATAGCCCATATATGGAGTTCC
GCGTTACATAACTTACGGTAAATGGCCCGCCTGGCTGACCGCCCAACGACCCCCGCCCATTGACGTCAAT
AATGACGTATGTTCCCATAGTAACGCCAATAGGGACTTTCCATTGACGTCAATGGGTGGAGTATTTACGG
TAAACTGCCCACTTGGCAGTACATCAAGTGTATCATATGCCAAGTACGCCCCCTATTGACGTCAATGACG
GTAAATGGCCCGCCTGGCATTATGCCCAGTACATGACCTTATGGGACTTTCCTACTTGGCAGTACATCTA
CGTATTAGTCATCGCTATTACCATGGTGATGCGGTTTTGGCAGTACATCAATGGGCGTGGATAGCGGTTT
GACTCACGGGGATTTCCAAGTCTCCACCCCATTGACGTCAATGGGAGTTTGTTTTGGCACCAAAATCAAC
GGGACTTTCCAAAATGTCGTAACAACTCCGCCCCATTGACGCAAATGGGCGGTAGGCGTGTACGGTGGGA
GGTCTATATAAGCAGAGCTCTCTGGCTAACTAGAGAACCCACTGCTTACTGGCTTATCGAAATTAATACG
ACTCACTATAGGGAGACCCAAGCTGGCTAGCATGCCAGACTACAAGGACGATGATGACAAGCTCGAGATG
AACGGGCCGGCGGACGGCGAAGTGGACTACAAAAAAAAATACCGGAATCTGAAGCGGAAGCTCAAGTTCC
TCATCTACGAGCACGAGTGCTTCCAGGAGGAGCTGAGGAAAGCGCAAAGGAAATTACTGAAGGTGTCCCG
GGACAAGAGTTTCCTCCTAGACCGACTTCTGCAGTACGAGAACGTGGATGAAGACTCTTCGGACTCAGAT
GCCACTGCATCATCAGATAACAGCGAGACGGAGGGGACACCCAAGTTGTCTGACACACCGGCCCCTAAGA
GGAAGAGAAGCCCTCCGCTGGGGGGCGCCCCCTCTCCCTCCAGCCTCTCCCTGCCTCCTTCAACAGGGTT
TCCCCTTCAGGCCTCCGGGGTCCCCTCCCCATACCTGAGCTCGCTGGCCTCCTCCCGCTACCCCCCATTC
CCTTCTGACTACCTGGCCCTGCAGCTGCCCGAGCCCAGTCCCCTGAGGCCCAAGCGGGAGAAACGGCCCC
GCCTGCCCCGGAAACTCAAGATGGCGGTGGGACCCCCCGACTGCCCTGTGGGAGGGCCGCTGACCTTCCC
TGGCCGGGGTTCTGGGGCTGGGGTCGGGACAACCCTGACCCCCCTCCCACCCCCTAAGATGCCCCCCCCC
ACGATCCTGAGCACGGTCCCTCGGCAGATGTTCAGCGATGCAGGTAGCGGGGACGATGCCTTGGATGGAG
ACGATGACCTGGTGATCGACATCCCGGAGTGAGGATCCGGTACCGAGCTCGGATCCACTAGTCCAGTGTG
GTGGAATTCTGCAGATATCCAGCACAGTGGCGGCCGCTCGAGTCTAGAGGGCCCGTTTAAACCCGCTGAT
CAGCCTCGACTGTGCCTTCTAGTTGCCAGCCATCTGTTGTTTGCCCCTCCCCCGTGCCTTCCTTGACCCT
GGAAGGTGCCACTCCCACTGTCCTTTCCTAATAAAATGAGGAAATTGCATCGCATTGTCTGAGTAGGTGT
CATTCTATTCTGGGGGGTGGGGTGGGGCAGGACAGCAAGGGGGAGGATTGGGAAGACAATAGCAGGCATG
CTGGGGATGCGGTGGGCTCTATGGCTTCTGAGGCGGAAAGAACCAGCTGGGGCTCTAGGGGGTATCCCC
[124 nt withheld, positions 1890-2013]
C
[91 nt withheld, positions 2015-2105]
AGGGTGATGGTTCACGTACCTAGAAGTTCCTATTCCGAAGTTCCTATTCTCTAGAAAGTATAGGAACTTC
CTTGGCCAAAAAGCCTGAACTCACCGCGACGTCTGTCGAGAAGTTTCTGATCGAAAAGTTCGACAGCGTC
TCCGACCTGATGCAGCTCTCGGAGGGCGAAGAATCTCGTGCTTTCAGCTTCGATGTAGGAGGGCGTGGAT
ATGTCCTGCGGGTAAATAGCTGCGCCGATGGTTTCTACAAAGATCGTTATGTTTATCGGCACTTTGCATC
GGCCGCGCTCCCGATTCCGGAAGTGCTTGACATTGGGGAATTCAGCGAGAGCCTGACCTATTGCATCTCC
CGCCGTGCACAGGGTGTCACGTTGCAAGACCTGCCTGAAACCGAACTGCCCGCTGTTCTGCAGCCGGTCG
CGGAGGCCATGGATGCGATCGCTGCGGCCGATCTTAGCCAGACGAGCGGGTTCGGCCCATTCGGACCGCA
AGGAATCGGTCAATACACTACATGGCGTGATTTCATATGCGCGATTGCTGATCCCCATGTGTATCACTGG
CAAACTGTGATGGACGACACCGTCAGTGCGTCCGTCGCGCAGGCTCTCGATGAGCTGATGCTTTGGGCCG
AGGACTGCCCCGAAGTCCGGCACCTCGTGCACGCGGATTTCGGCTCCAACAATGTCCTGACGGACAATGG
CCGCATAACAGCGGTCATTGACTGGAGCGAGGCGATGTTCGGGGATTCCCAATACGAGGTCGCCAACATC
TTCTTCTGGAGGCCGTGGTTGGCTTGTATGGAGCAGCAGACGCGCTACTTCGAGCGGAGGCATCCGGAGC
TTGCAGGATCGCCGCGGCTCCGGGCGTATATGCTCCGCATTGGTCTTGACCAACTCTATCAGAGCTTGGT
TGACGGCAATTTCGATGATGCAGCTTGGGCGCAGGGTCGATGCGACGCAATCGTCCGATCCGGAGCCGGG
ACTGTCGGGCGTACACAAATCGCCCGCAGAAGCGCGGCCGTCTGGACCGATGGCTGTGTAGAAGTACTCG
CCGATAGTGGAAACCGACGCCCCAGCACTCGTCCGAGGGCAAAGGAATAGCACGTACTACGAGATTTCGA
TTCCACCGCCGCCTTCTATGAAAGGTTGGGCTTCGGAATCGTTTTCCGGGACGCCGGCTGGATGATCCTC
CAGCGCGGGGATCTCATGCTGGAGTTCTTCGCCCACCCCAACTTGTTTATTGCAGCTTATAATGGTTACA
AATAAAGCAATAGCATCACAAATTTCACAAATAAAGCATTTTTTTCACTGCATTCTAGTTGTGGTTTGTC
CAAACTCATCAATGTATCTTATCATGTCTGTATACCGTCGACCTCTAGCTAGAGCTTGGCGTAATCATGG
TCATAGCTGTTTCCTGTGTGAAATTGTTATCCGCTCACAATTCCACACAACATACGAGCCGGAAGCATAA
AGTGTAAAGCCTGGGGTGCCTAATGAGTGAGCTAACTCACATTAATTGCGTTGCGCTCACTGCCCGCTTT
CCAGTCGGGAAACCTGTCGTGCCAGCTGCATTAATGAATCGGCCAACGCGCGGGGAGAGGCGGTTTGCGT
ATTGGGCGCTCTTCCGCTTCCTCGCTCACTGACTCGCTGCGCTCGGTCGTTCGGCTGCGGCGAGCGGTAT
CAGCTCACTCAAAGGCGGTAATACGGTTATCCACAGAATCAGGGGATAACGCAGGAAAGAACATGTGAGC
AAAAGGCCAGCAAAAGGCCAGGAACCGTAAAAAGGCCGCGTTGCTGGCGTTTTTCCATAGGCTCCGCCCC
CCTGACGAGCATCACAAAAATCGACGCTCAAGTCAGAGGTGGCGAAACCCGACAGGACTATAAAGATACC
AGGCGTTTCCCCCTGGAAGCTCCCTCGTGCGCTCTCCTGTTCCGACCCTGCCGCTTACCGGATACCTGTC
CGCCTTTCTCCCTTCGGGAAGCGTGGCGCTTTCTCATAGCTCACGCTGTAGGTATCTCAGTTCGGTGTAG
GTCGTTCGCTCCAAGCTGGGCTGTGTGCACGAACCCCCCGTTCAGCCCGACCGCTGCGCCTTATCCGGTA
ACTATCGTCTTGAGTCCAACCCGGTAAGACACGACTTATCGCCACTGGCAGCAGCCACTGGTAACAGGAT
TAGCAGAGCGAGGTATGTAGGCGGTGCTACAGAGTTCTTGAAGTGGTGGCCTAACTACGGCTACACTAGA
AGAACAGTATTTGGTATCTGCGCTCTGCTGAAGCCAGTTACCTTCGGAAAAAGAGTTGGTAGCTCTTGAT
CCGGCAAACAAACCACCGCTGGTAGCGGTGGTTTTTTTGTTTGCAAGCAGCAGATTACGCGCAGAAAAAA
AGGATCTCAAGAAGATCCTTTGATCTTTTCTACGGGGTCTGACGCTCAGTGGAACGAAAACTCACGTTAA
GGGATTTTGGTCATGAGATTATCAAAAAGGATCTTCACCTAGATCCTTTTAAATTAAAAATGAAGTTTTA
AATCAATCTAAAGTATATATGAGTAAACTTGGTCTGACAGTTACCAATGCTTAATCAGTGAGGCACCTAT
CTCAGCGATCTGTCTATTTCGTTCATCCATAGTTGCCTGACTCCCCGTCGTGTAGATAACTACGATACGG
GAGGGCTTACCATCTGGCCCCAGTGCTGCAATGATACCGCGAGACCCACGCTCACCGGCTCCAGATTTAT
CAGCAATAAACCAGCCAGCCGGAAGGGCCGAGCGCAGAAGTGGTCCTGCAACTTTATCCGCCTCCATCCA
GTCTATTAATTGTTGCCGGGAAGCTAGAGTAAGTAGTTCGCCAGTTAATAGTTTGCGCAACGTTGTTGCC
ATTGCTACAGGCATCGTGGTGTCACGCTCGTCGTTTGGTATGGCTTCATTCAGCTCCGGTTCCCAACGAT
CAAGGCGAGTTACATGATCCCCCATGTTGTGCAAAAAAGCGGTTAGCTCCTTCGGTCCTCCGATCGTTGT
CAGAAGTAAGTTGGCCGCAGTGTTATCACTCATGGTTATGGCAGCACTGCATAATTCTCTTACTGTCATG
CCATCCGTAAGATGCTTTTCTGTGACTGGTGAGTACTCAACCAAGTCATTCTGAGAATAGTGTATGCGGC
GACCGAGTTGCTCTTGCCCGGCGTCAATACGGGATAATACCGCGCCACATAGCAGAACTTTAAAAGTGCT
CATCATTGGAAAACGTTCTTCGGGGCGAAAACTCTCAAGGATCTTACCGCTGTTGAGATCCAGTTCGATG
TAACCCACTCGTGCACCCAACTGATCTTCAGCATCTTTTACTTTCACCAGCGTTTCTGGGTGAGCAAAAA
CAGGAAGGCAAAATGCCGCAAAAAAGGGAATAAGGGCGACACGGAAATGTTGAATACTCATACTCTTCCT
TTTTCAATATTATTGAAGCATTTATCAGGGTTATTGTCTCATGAGCGGATACATATTTGAATGTATTTAG
AAAAATAAACAAATAGGGGTTCCGCGCACATTTCCCCGAAAAGTGCCACCTGACGTCGACGGATCGGGAG
ATCTCCCGATCCCCTATGGTGCACTCTCAGTACAATCTGCTCTGATGCCGCATAGTTAAGCCAGTATCTG
CTCCCTGCTTGTGTGTTGGAGGTCGCTGAGTAGTGCGCGAGCAAAATTTAAGCTACAACAAGGCAAGGCT
TGACCGACAATTGCAT
