>Addgene plasmid #15359 | FLAG-FLJ90652 | addgene partial sequence | sequence record 45146 | CMV-F  5'-CGCAAATGGGCGGTAGGCGTG-3'
GCTTACTGGCTTATCGAAATTAATACGACTCACTATAGGGAGACCCAAGCTGGCTAGCATGCCAGACTAC
AAGGACGATGATGACAAGCTCGAGATGAACGGGCCGGCGGACGGCGAAGTGGACTACAAAAAAAAATACC
GGAATCTGAAGCGGAAGCTCAAGTTCCTCATCTACGAGCACGAGTGCTTCCAGGAGGAGCTGAGGAAAGC
GCAAAGGAAATTACTGAAGGTGTCCCGGGACAAGAGTTTCCTCCTAGACCGACTTCTGCAGTACGAGAAC
GTGGATGAAGACTCTTCGGACTCAGATGCCACTGCATCATCAGATAACAGCGAGACGGAGGGGACACCCA
AGTTGTCTGACACACCGGCCCCTAAGAGGAAGAGAAGCCCTCCGCTGGGGGGCGCCCCCTCTCCCTCCAG
CCTCTCCCTGCCTCCTTCAACAGGGTTTCCCCTTCAGGCCTCCGGGGTCCCCTCCCCATACCTGAGCTCG
CTGGCCTCCTCCCGCTACCCCCCATTCCCTTCTGACTACCTGGCCCTGCAGCTGCCCGAGCCCAGTCCCC
TGAGGCCCAAGCGGGAGAAACGGCCCCGCCTGCCCCGGAAACTCAAGATGGCGGTGGGACCCCCCGACTG
CCCTGTGGGAGGGCCGCTGACCTTCCCTGGCCGGGGTTCTGGGGCTGGGGTCGGGACAA
